>Addgene plasmid #237592 | pMIHP-16251 C.OLLAS.VSVG | addgene full sequence | sequence record 477144 | Addgene NGS Result
TTTTCCCAGTCACGACGTTGTAAAACGACGGCGCAAGGAATGGTGCATGCAAGGAGATGGCGCCCAACAG
TCCCCCGGCCACGGGGCCTGCCACCATACCCACGCCGAAACAAGCGCTCATGAGCCCGAAGTGGCGAGCC
CGATCTTCCCCATCGGTGATGTCGGCGATATAGGCGCCAGCAACCGCACCTGTGGCGCCGGTGATGCCGG
CCACGATGCGTCCGGCGTAGAGGCGATTAGTCCAATTTGTTAAAGACAGGATATCAGTGGTCCAGGCTCT
AGTTTTGACTCAACAATATCACCAGCTGAAGCCTATAGAGTACGAGCCATAGATAAAATAAAAGATTTTA
TTTAGTCTCCAGAAAAAGGGGGGAATGAAAGACCCCACCTGTAGGTTTGGCAAGCTAGCTTAAGTAACGC
CATTTTGCAAGGCATGGAAAATACATAACTGAGAATAGAGAAGTTCAGATCAAGGTTAGGAACAGAGAGA
CAGCAGAATATGGGCCAAACAGGATATCTGTGGTAAGCAGTTCCTGCCCCGGCTCAGGGCCAAGAACAGA
TGGTCCCCAGATGCGGTCCCGCCCTCAGCAGTTTCTAGAGAACCATCAGATGTTTCCAGGGTGCCCCAAG
GACCTGAAATGACCCTGTGCCTTATTTGAACTAACCAATCAGTTCGCTTCTCGCTTCTGTTCGCGCGCTT
CTGCTCCCCGAGCTCAATAAAAGAGCCCACAACCCCTCACTCGGCGCGCCAGTCCTCCGATAGACTGCGT
CGCCCGGGTACCCGTATTCCCAATAAAGCCTCTTGCTGTTTGCATCCGAATCGTGGACTCGCTGATCCTT
GGGAGGGTCTCCTCAGATTGATTGACTGCCCACCTCGGGGGTCTTTCATTTGGAGGTTCCACCGAGATTT
GGAGACCCCTGCCCAGGGACCACCGACCCCCCCGCCGGGAGGTAAGCTGGCCAGCGGTCGTTTCGTGTCT
GTCTCTGTCTTTGTGCGTGTTTGTGCCGGCATCTAATGTTTGCGCCTGCGTCTGTACTAGTTAGCTAACT
AGCTCTGTATCTGGCGGACCCGTGGTGGAACTGACGAGTTCTGAACACCCGGCCGCAACCCTGGGAGACG
TCCCAGGGACTTTGGGGGCCGTTTTTGTGGCCCGACCTGAGGAAGGGAGTCGATGTGGAATCCGACCCCG
TCAGGATATGTGGTTCTGGTAGGAGACGAGAACCTAAAACAGTTCCCGCCTCCGTCTGAATTTTTGCTTT
CGGTTTGGAACCGAAGCCGCGCGTCTTGTCTGCTGCAGCGCTGCAGCATCGTTCTGTGTTGTCTCTGTCT
GACTGTGTTTCTGTATTTGTCTGAAAATTAGGGCCAGACTGTTACCACTCCCTTAAGTTTGACCTTAGGT
CACTGGAAAGATGTCGAGCGGATCGCTCACAACCAGTCGGTAGATGTCAAGAAGAGACGTTGGGTTACCT
TCTGCTCTGCAGAATGGCCAACCTTTAACGTCGGATGGCCGCGAGACGGCACCTTTAACCGAGACCTCAT
CACCCAGGTTAAGATCAAGGTCTTTTCACCTGGCCCGCATGGACACCCAGACCAGGTCCCCTACATCGTG
ACCTGGGAAGCCTTGGCTTTTGACCCCCCTCCCTGGGTCAAGCCCTTTGTACACCCTAAGCCTCCGCCTC
CTCTTCCTCCATCCGCCCCGTCTCTCCCCCTTGAACCTCCTCGTTCGACCCCGCCTCGATCCTCCCTTTA
TCCAGCCCTCACTCCTTCTCTAGGCGCCGGAATTCCGAACAGTCTTCCGTAATAGAAGACACAAGGCTCG
AGCGGGATCAATTCCGCCCCCCCCCTAACGTTACTGGCCGAAGCCGCTTGGAATAAGGCCGGTGTGCGTT
TGTCTATATGTTATTTTCCACCATATTGCCGTCTTTTGGCAATGTGAGGGCCCGGAAACCTGGCCCTGTC
TTCTTGACGAGCATTCCTAGGGGTCTTTCCCCTCTCGCCAAAGGAATGCAAGGTCTGTTGAATGTCGTGA
AGGAAGCAGTTCCTCTGGAAGCTTCTTGAAGACAAACAACGTCTGTAGCGACCCTTTGCAGGCAGCGGAA
CCCCCCACCTGGCGACAGGTGCCTCTGCGGCCAAAAGCCACGTGTATAAGATACACCTGCAAAGGCGGCA
CAACCCCAGTGCCACGTTGTGAGTTGGATAGTTGTGGAAAGAGTCAAATGGCTCTCCTCAAGCGTATTCA
ACAAGGGGCTGAAGGATGCCCAGAAGGTACCCCATTGTATGGGATCTGATCTGGGGCCTCGGTGCACATG
CTTTACATGTGTTTAGTCGAGGTTAAAAAAACGTCTAGGCCCCCCGAACCACGGGGACGTGGTTTTCCTT
TGAAAAACACGATAATACCATGCCAGAGCCTTCTAAGTCTGCACCAGCCCCTAAGAAGGGATCTAAGAAA
GCCATCTCTAAGGCGCAGAAGAAGGATGGCAAGAAGCGCAAGCGCAGCCGCAAGGAGAGCTATTCGGTGT
ACGTGTACAAGGTGCTGAAGCAAGTGCACCCCGACACCGGCATCTCCTCCAAGGCCATGGGCATCATGAA
CTCGTTCGTGAACGACATCTTCGAGCGCATCGCGAGCGAGGCGTCCCGCCTGGCGCATTACAACAAGCGC
TCGACCATCACGTCCCGGGAGATCCAGACGGCCGTGCGCCTGCTGCTGCCCGGGGAGCTGGCCAAGCACG
CCGTGTCGGAGGGCACTAAGGCCGTCACCAAGTACACCAGCTCCAAGGACCCACCGGTCGCCACCGGATC
CACGGTCGCCACCATGGGCGAGGACCAGGTGGACCCCAGGCTGATCGACGGCAAGGGAGGAGGCGGGGGA
GGGAGCGGCTTCGCCAACGAGCTGGGCCCCAGGCTGATGGGCAAGTGCGGAGGAGGCGGGGGAGGGTATA
CAGATATCGAAATGAATAGACTCGGAAAGGGCATGCTGATGGTGTAAGCGGCCGCGACTCTAGAGTCGAC
CTGCAGGCATGCAAGCTTCAGGTAGCCGGCTAACGTTAACAACCGGTACCTCTAGAACTATAGCTAGCAT
GCGCAAATTTAAAGCGCTGATATCGATAAAATAAAAGATTTTATTTAGTCTCCAGAAAAAGGGGGGAATG
AAAGACCCCACCTGTAGGTTTGGCAAGCTAGCTTAAGTAACGCCATTTTGCAAGGCATGGAAAATACATA
ACTGAGAATAGAGAAGTTCAGATCAAGGTTAGGAACAGAGAGACAGCAGAATATGGGCCAAACAGGATAT
CTGTGGTAAGCAGTTCCTGCCCCGGCTCAGGGCCAAGAACAGATGGTCCCCAGATGCGGTCCCGCCCTCA
GCAGTTTCTAGAGAACCATCAGATGTTTCCAGGGTGCCCCAAGGACCTGAAATGACCCTGTGCCTTATTT
GAACTAACCAATCAGTTCGCTTCTCGCTTCTGTTCGCGCGCTTCTGCTCCCCGAGCTCAATAAAAGAGCC
CACAACCCCTCACTCGGCGCGCCAGTCCTCCGATAGACTGCGTCGCCCGGGTACCCGTGTATCCAATAAA
CCCTCTTGCAGTTGCATCCGACTTGTGGTCTCGCTGTTCCTTGGGAGGGTCTCCTCTGAGTGATTGACTA
CCCGTCAGCGGGGGTCTTTCATGGGTAACAGTTTCTTGAAGTTGGAGAACAACATTCTGAGGGTAGGAGT
CGAATATTAAGTAATCCTGACTCAATTAGCCACTGTTTTGAATCCACATACTCCAATACTCCTGAAATAG
TTCATTATGGACAGCGCAGAAAGAGCTGGGGAGAATTGTGAAATTGTTATCCGCTCACAATTCCACACAA
CATACGAGCCGGAAGCATAAAGTGTAAAGCCTGGGGTGCCTAATGAGTGAGCTAACTCACATTAATTGCG
TTGCGCTCACTGCCCGCTTTCCAGTCGGGAAACCTGTCGTGCCAGCTGCATTAATGAATCGGCCAACGCG
CGGGGAGAGGCGGTTTGCGTATTGGGCGCTCTTCCGCTTCCTCGCTCACTGACTCGCTGCGCTCGGTCGT
TCGGCTGCGGCGAGCGGTATCAGCTCACTCAAAGGCGGTAATACGGTTATCCACAGAATCAGGGGATAAC
GCAGGAAAGAACATGTGAGCAAAAGGCCAGCAAAAGGCCAGGAACCGTAAAAAGGCCGCGTTGCTGGCGT
TTTTCCATAGGCTCCGCCCCCCTGACGAGCATCACAAAAATCGACGCTCAAGTCAGAGGTGGCGAAACCC
GACAGGACTATAAAGATACCAGGCGTTTCCCCCTGGAAGCTCCCTCGTGCGCTCTCCTGTTCCGACCCTG
CCGCTTACCGGATACCTGTCCGCCTTTCTCCCTTCGGGAAGCGTGGCGCTTTCTCATAGCTCACGCTGTA
GGTATCTCAGTTCGGTGTAGGTCGTTCGCTCCAAGCTGGGCTGTGTGCACGAACCCCCCGTTCAGCCCGA
CCGCTGCGCCTTATCCGGTAACTATCGTCTTGAGTCCAACCCGGTAAGACACGACTTATCGCCACTGGCA
GCAGCCACTGGTAACAGGATTAGCAGAGCGAGGTATGTAGGCGGTGCTACAGAGTTCTTGAAGTGGTGGC
CTAACTACGGCTACACTAGAAGAACAGTATTTGGTATCTGCGCTCTGCTGAAGCCAGTTACCTTCGGAAA
AAGAGTTGGTAGCTCTTGATCCGGCAAACAAACCACCGCTGGTAGCGGTGGTTTTTTTGTTTGCAAGCAG
CAGATTACGCGCAGAAAAAAAGGATCTCAAGAAGATCCTTTGATCTTTTCTACGGGGTCTGACGCTCAGT
GGAACGAAAACTCACGTTAAGGGATTTTGGTCATGAGATTATCAAAAAGGATCTTCACCTAGATCCTTTT
AAATTAAAAATGAAGTTTTAAATCAATCTAAAGTATATATGAGTAAACTTGGTCTGACAGTTACCAATGC
TTAATCAGTGAGGCACCTATCTCAGCGATCTGTCTATTTCGTTCATCCATAGTTGCCTGACTCCCCGTCG
TGTAGATAACTACGATACGGGAGGGCTTACCATCTGGCCCCAGTGCTGCAATGATACCGCGAGACCCACG
CTCACCGGCTCCAGATTTATCAGCAATAAACCAGCCAGCCGGAAGGGCCGAGCGCAGAAGTGGTCCTGCA
ACTTTATCCGCCTCCATCCAGTCTATTAATTGTTGCCGGGAAGCTAGAGTAAGTAGTTCGCCAGTTAATA
GTTTGCGCAACGTTGTTGCCATTGCTACAGGCATCGTGGTGTCACGCTCGTCGTTTGGTATGGCTTCATT
CAGCTCCGGTTCCCAACGATCAAGGCGAGTTACATGATCCCCCATGTTGTGCAAAAAAGCGGTTAGCTCC
TTCGGTCCTCCGATCGTTGTCAGAAGTAAGTTGGCCGCAGTGTTATCACTCATGGTTATGGCAGCACTGC
ATAATTCTCTTACTGTCATGCCATCCGTAAGATGCTTTTCTGTGACTGGTGAGTACTCAACCAAGTCATT
CTGAGAATAGTGTATGCGGCGACCGAGTTGCTCTTGCCCGGCGTCAATACGGGATAATACCGCGCCACAT
AGCAGAACTTTAAAAGTGCTCATCATTGGAAAACGTTCTTCGGGGCGAAAACTCTCAAGGATCTTACCGC
TGTTGAGATCCAGTTCGATGTAACCCACTCGTGCACCCAACTGATCTTCAGCATCTTTTACTTTCACCAG
CGTTTCTGGGTGAGCAAAAACAGGAAGGCAAAATGCCGCAAAAAAGGGAATAAGGGCGACACGGAAATGT
TGAATACTCATACTCTTCCTTTTTCAATATTATTGAAGCATTTATCAGGGTTATTGTCTCATGAGCGGAT
ACATATTTGAATGTATTTAGAAAAATAAACAAATAGGGGTTCCGCGCACATTTCCCCGAAAAGTGCCACC
TGACGTCTAAGAAACCATTATTATCATGACATTAACCTATAAAAATAGGCGTATCACGAGGCCCTTTCGT
CTCGCGCGTTTCGGTGATGACGGTGAAAACCTCTGACACATGCAGCTCCCGGAGACGGTCACAGCTTGTC
TGTAAGCGGATGCCGGGAGCAGACAAGCCCGTCAGGGCGCGTCAGCGGGTGTTGGCGGGTGTCGGGGCTG
GCTTAACTATGCGGCATCAGAGCAGATTGTACTGAGAGTGCACCATATGCGGTGTGAAATACCGCACAGA
TGCGTAAGGAGAAAATACCGCATCAGGCGCCATTCGCCATTCAGGCTGCGCAACTGTTGGGAAGGGCGAT
CGGTGCGGGCCTCTTCGCTATTACGCCAGCTGGCGAAAGGGGGATGTGCTGCAAGGCGATTAAGTTGGGT
AACGCCAGGG
Features (pLannotate 1.2.2; 19 found; start..end, strand, type, name):
     32..233     -  CDS            TcR (fragment): tetracycline efflux protein; tet; confers resistance to tetracycline
    234..332     +  CDS            env (fragment): murine leukemia virus gPr80 envelope polyprotein precursor; env; proteolytically cleaved into gp70SU and p15TM subunits
    374..890     +  LTR            5' LTR: 5' long terminal repeat from murine embryonic stem cell virus
    954..1295    +  misc_feature   MESV Ψ: packaging signal of murine embryonic stem cell virus
   1362..1778    +  CDS            gag (truncated): truncated Moloney murine leukemia virus (MMLV) gag gene lacking the start codon
   1837..2397    +  misc_feature   IRES: internal ribosome entry site (IRES) of the encephalomyocarditis virus (EMCV)
   2400..2777    +  CDS            H2bc3: H2B1B_MOUSE - Also known as Hist1h2bb Experimental evidence at protein level: Swiss-Prot protein existence level 1. Core component of nucleosome. Nucleosomes wrap and compact DNA into chromatin, limiting DNA accessibility to the cellular machineries which require DNA as a template. Histones thereby play a central role in transcription regulation, DNA repair, DNA replication and chromosomal stability. DNA accessibility is regulated via a complex set of post-translational modifications of histones, also called histone code, and nucleosome remodeling. From Mus musculus (Mouse).
   2998..3028    +  misc_feature   MCS (fragment): pUC18/19 multiple cloning site
   3148..3662    +  LTR            3' LTR: 3' long terminal repeat from murine embryonic stem cell virus
   3824..3840    -  protein_bind   lac operator: The lac repressor binds to the lac operator to inhibit transcription in E. coli. This inhibition can be relieved by adding lactose or isopropyl-β-D-thiogalactopyranoside (IPTG). lac repressor encoded by lacI
   3848..3878    -  promoter       lac promoter: promoter for the E. coli lac operon
   3893..3914    -  protein_bind   CAP binding site: CAP binding activates transcription in the presence of cAMP. E. coli catabolite activator protein
   3927..4019    -  CDS            lacI (fragment): lac repressor; lacI; The lac repressor binds to the lac operator to inhibit transcription in E. coli. This inhibition can be relieved by adding lactose or isopropyl-β-D-thiogalactopyranoside (IPTG).
   4202..4790    -  rep_origin     ori: high-copy-number ColE1/pMB1/pBR322/pUC origin of replication
   4961..5821    -  CDS            AmpR: β-lactamase; bla; confers resistance to ampicillin, carbenicillin, and related antibiotics
   5822..5926    -  promoter       AmpR promoter: bla
   6021..6056    +  CDS            rop (fragment): Rop protein, which maintains plasmids at low copy number; rop
   6158..6257    +  misc_feature   bom (fragment): basis of mobility region from pBR322
   6263..32      -  CDS            lacZα (fragment) (across the origin): LacZα fragment of β-galactosidase; lacZ fragment
