[The description below was written by a language model from this plasmid's Addgene catalogue record and pLannotate feature annotations shown in this document.]
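Description:
pMIHP-16251 C.OLLAS.VSVG is an empty gammaretroviral backbone belonging to a "Flow Code" plasmid series. According to the record, the p.MIHP backbone was derived from p.MIGII by replacing the GFP reporter with histone-linked epitopes. In bacteria it is maintained through a high-copy ColE1/pUC-type origin and selected with ampicillin via the β-lactamase gene and its own promoter. The short fragments of TcR, lacZα, lacI, rop and bom, together with the lac promoter/operator region, appear to be non-functional remnants of earlier cloning vectors.

The retroviral cassette is flanked by murine embryonic stem cell virus 5' and 3' LTRs, with the MESV Ψ packaging signal and a truncated MMLV gag segment lacking its start codon, elements that allow the transcript to be packaged into virions when gag, pol and env are supplied in trans. The 5' LTR is the only annotated mammalian promoter, so it presumably drives expression after integration. Downstream lies an EMCV IRES followed directly by a mouse histone H2B (H2bc3) coding sequence. The catalogue lists C, OLLAS and VSVG as the tags. These epitopes are not individually annotated in the feature table, but an unannotated stretch after the H2B sequence may contain them, which would give a nuclear, chromatin-bound epitope combination detectable by antibody staining.

No insert is present. A gene of interest would presumably be cloned upstream of the IRES, as in MIG-type vectors, producing a bicistronic transcript in which the tagged histone marks transduced cells. The distinct epitope combination suggests use as one member of a barcode set for distinguishing pooled constructs by flow cytometry, although the record does not describe the scheme in detail.
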