Addgene plasmid #237592: pMIHP-16251 C.OLLAS.VSVG
Purpose: (Empty Backbone) C.OLLAS.VSVG Flow Code Plasmid
Depositing lab: Adrian Liston. Depositing organization: Babraham Institute.
Backbone
  Vector backbone: p.MIHP — made from p.MIGII with the GFP element being replaced with the histone epitopes
  Vector type: Retroviral
  Tag / fusion protein: C; OLLAS; VSVG
Growth in bacteria
  Bacterial resistance: Ampicillin, 100 μg/mL
  Growth temperature: 30°C
  Growth strain: NEB Stable
  Copy number: Unknown
Gene/Insert
  Gene/Insert name: None
Terms and licenses: Academic/Nonprofit Terms; Industry Terms: Not Available to Industry
How to cite: pMIHP-16251 C.OLLAS.VSVG was a gift from Adrian Liston (Addgene plasmid # 237592 ; http://n2t.net/addgene:237592 ; RRID:Addgene_237592)
